Addgene plasmid #107202: pll2.1
Purpose: PLL design 2.1
Depositing lab: Sarel Fleishman. Depositing organization: Weizmann Institute of Science. Publication: Highly active enzymes by automated combinatorial backbone assembly and sequence design. Lapidoth G, Khersonsky O, Lipsh R, Dym O, Albeck S, Rogotner S, Fleishman SJ. Nat Commun. 2018 Jul 17;9(1):2780. doi: 10.1038/s41467-018-05205-5. PubMed 30018322.
Backbone
  Vector backbone: pETMBPH
  Total vector size (bp): 6263
  Vector type: Bacterial Expression
Growth in bacteria
  Bacterial resistance: Kanamycin, 50 μg/mL
  Growth temperature: 37°C
  Growth strain: DH5alpha
  Copy number: Low Copy
Gene/Insert
  Gene/Insert name: pll2.1 design
  Species: Synthetic
  Insert size (bp): 951
  Cloning method: Restriction Enzyme; 5′ cloning site EcoRI (unknown if destroyed); 3′ cloning site PstI (unknown if destroyed)
  Sequencing primers: 5′ TAGTGGTTCTGGTTCCGCGGGTG; 3′ CCCGTTTAGAGGCCCCAAGG
Terms and licenses: Academic/Nonprofit Terms; Industry Terms: Not Available to Industry
How to cite: pll2.1 was a gift from Sarel Fleishman (Addgene plasmid # 107202 ; http://n2t.net/addgene:107202 ; RRID:Addgene_107202)
