[The description below was written by a language model from this plasmid's Addgene catalogue record and pLannotate feature annotations shown in this document.]
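Description:
pll2.1 is a bacterial expression plasmid built on the pETMBPH backbone, a pET-style vector for T7-driven, IPTG-inducible protein production in E. coli. It carries a kanamycin resistance gene (aph(3')-Ia) for selection and a ColE1/pBR322-type origin accompanied by the bom region and the rop gene. Rop holds copy number down, which agrees with the catalogue's low-copy designation. An f1 origin is also present, along with a lacI cassette that supplies the repressor acting on the lac operator placed just downstream of the T7 promoter. Short tetracycline-resistance fragments flanking lacI appear to be nonfunctional backbone remnants.

The payload is a 951 bp synthetic insert, "pll2.1 design", cloned between EcoRI and PstI. The purpose field calls it PLL design 2.1 without expanding the abbreviation. The annotation software matches this region to the php gene product of Saccharolobus solfataricus, an enzyme with low paraoxonase activity against organophosphates, indicating that the designed protein resembles that family. The associated publication concerns automated combinatorial backbone assembly and sequence design of highly active enzymes, so this is one computationally designed variant.

The open reading frame follows a T7 gene 10 ribosome binding site and begins with a short His-tag-like fragment, then a cytosolic (signal-sequence-free) maltose binding protein and a TEV protease site, allowing soluble expression, affinity purification and removal of the fusion partner. Histidine-tag and SET1 fragments are annotated downstream of the insert, before the T7 terminator, though the record does not show whether they are translated. The sequenced record is 7,191 nt, whereas the catalogue lists 6,263 bp, a figure that would fit the backbone without the insert.
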