Features (pLannotate 1.2.2; 22 found; start..end, strand, type, name):
      1..19      +  promoter       T7 promoter: promoter for bacteriophage T7 RNA polymerase
     20..44      +  protein_bind   lac operator: The lac repressor binds to the lac operator to inhibit transcription in E. coli. This inhibition can be relieved by adding lactose or isopropyl-β-D-thiogalactopyranoside (IPTG). lac repressor encoded by lacI
     59..81      +  RBS            RBS: efficient ribosome binding site from bacteriophage T7 gene 10 (Olins and Rangwala, 1989)
    101..117     +  CDS            capTEV™ (fragment): composite tag for in vivo biotinylation, TEV protease cleavage, and 6xHis tagging
    119..1216    +  CDS            MBP: maltose binding protein from E. coli; malE (mutated); This version of the gene does not encode a signal sequence, so MBP will remain in the cytosol.
   1241..1259    +  CDS            TEV site (fragment): tobacco etch virus (TEV) protease recognition and cleavage site
   1283..2221    +  CDS            php: PHP_SACS2 - Experimental evidence at protein level: Swiss-Prot protein existence level 1. Has a low paraoxonase activity. Also active, but with a lower activity, against other organo-phosphorus insecticides such as Dursban, Coumaphos, pNP-butanoate or parathion. From Saccharolobus solfataricus (strain ATCC 35092 / DSM 1617 / JCM 11322 / P2) (Sulfolobus solfataricus).
   2273..2296    +  CDS            9xHis (fragment): 9xHis affinity tag
   2322..2365    +  CDS            SET1 (fragment): solubility-enhancement tag derived from T7 phage gene 10B
   2373..2420    +  terminator     T7 terminator: transcription terminator for bacteriophage T7 RNA polymerase
   2457..2885    +  rep_origin     f1 ori (sequence partly withheld): f1 bacteriophage origin of replication; arrow indicates direction of (+) strand synthesis
   2938..2995    +  promoter       AmpR promoter (fragment): bla
   3004..3819    -  CDS            KanR: aminoglycoside phosphotransferase; aph(3')-Ia; confers resistance to kanamycin in bacteria or G418 (Geneticin®) in eukaryotes
   3941..4529    +  rep_origin     ori: high-copy-number ColE1/pMB1/pBR322/pUC origin of replication
   4715..4854    -  misc_feature   bom: basis of mobility region from pBR322
   4956..5147    -  CDS            rop: Rop protein, which maintains plasmids at low copy number; rop
   5164..5544    +  CDS            YPB1_ECOLX: Protein predicted: Swiss-Prot protein existence level 4. From Escherichia coli.
   5606..5670    -  CDS            TcR (fragment): tetracycline efflux protein; tet; confers resistance to tetracycline
   5685..5706    -  protein_bind   CAP binding site: CAP binding activates transcription in the presence of cAMP. E. coli catabolite activator protein
   5719..6801    -  CDS            lacI: lac repressor; lacI; The lac repressor binds to the lac operator to inhibit transcription in E. coli. This inhibition can be relieved by adding lactose or isopropyl-β-D-thiogalactopyranoside (IPTG).
   6802..6879    -  promoter       lacI promoter: lacI
   6887..7166    -  CDS            TcR (fragment): tetracycline efflux protein; tet; confers resistance to tetracycline
>Addgene plasmid #107202 | pll2.1 | addgene full sequence | sequence record 206309 | Addgene NGS Result
TAATACGACTCACTATAGGGGAATTGTGAGCGGATAACAATTCCCCTCTAGAAATAATTTTGTTTAACTT
TAAGAAGGAGATATACATATGGGCAGCAGCCATCATCATCATCATCACAAAATCGAAGAAGGTAAACTGG
TAATCTGGATTAACGGCGATAAAGGCTATAACGGTCTCGCTGAAGTCGGTAAGAAATTCGAGAAAGATAC
CGGAATTAAAGTCACCGTTGAGCATCCGGATAAACTGGAAGAGAAATTCCCACAGGTTGCGGCAACTGGC
GATGGCCCTGACATTATCTTCTGGGCACACGACCGCTTTGGTGGCTACGCTCAATCTGGCCTGTTGGCTG
AAATCACCCCGGACAAAGCGTTCCAGGACAAGCTGTATCCGTTTACCTGGGATGCCGTACGTTACAACGG
CAAGCTGATTGCTTACCCGATCGCTGTTGAAGCGTTATCGCTGATTTATAACAAAGATCTGCTGCCGAAC
CCGCCAAAAACCTGGGAAGAGATCCCGGCGCTGGATAAAGAACTGAAAGCGAAAGGTAAGAGCGCGCTGA
TGTTCAACCTGCAAGAACCGTACTTCACCTGGCCGCTGATTGCTGCTGACGGGGGTTATGCGTTCAAGTA
TGAAAACGGCAAGCACGACATTAAAGACGTGGGCGTGGATAACGCTGGCGCGAAAGCGGGTCTGACCTTC
CTGGTTGACCTGATTAAAAACAAACACATGAATGCAGACACCGATTACTCCATCGCAGAAGCTGCCTTTA
ATAAAGGCGAAACAGCGATGACCATCAACGGCCCGTGGGCATGGTCCAACATCGACACCAGCAAAGTGAA
TTATGGTGTAACGGTACTGCCGACCTTCAAGGGTCAACCATCCAAACCGTTCGTTGGCGTGCTGAGCGCA
GGTATTAACGCCGCCAGTCCGAACAAAGAGCTGGCAAAAGAGTTCCTCGAAAACTATCTGCTGACTGATG
AAGGTCTGGAAGCGGTTAATAAAGACAAACCGCTGGGTGCCGTAGCGCTGAAGTCTTACGAGGAAGAGTT
GGCGAAAGATCCACGTATTGCCGCCACCATGGAAAACGCCCAGAAAGGTGAAATCATGCCGAACATCCCG
CAGATGTCCGCTTTCTGGTATGCCGTGCGTACTGCGGTGATCAACGCCGCCAGCGGTCGTCAGACTGTCG
ATGAAGCCCTGAAAGACGCGCAGACTACTAGTGGTTCTGGTTCCGCGGGTGAAAACCTGTACTTCCAGGG
TACCATTGGATCCGAATTCGTGCGCATTAGCATTGCGGGCGGCAACGAAATTGATCCGGGCGATATGGGC
CTGACCCTGTTTCATGAACATCTGCGCCTGATTACCGAAGTGGTGCGCTGGAACTGGCCGCATCTGTATA
ACGAAGATGAAGAACTGAAACGCGCGATTGATGCGGTGCGCGCGGCGAAAAAATATGGCGTGAAAACCAT
TGTGGATTGCACCGTGGCGGGCATTGGCTGCGATGTGCGCTTTGTGGAGAAAGTGGCGGAAGCGACCGGC
GTGAACATTATTATGGGCACCGGCTTTTATACCTATACCGAAATTCCGTTTTATTTTAAGAACCGCGGCA
TTGATCAGCTGGTGGATGCGTTTGTGCATGATATTACCGAAGGCATTCAGGGCACCGGCGTGCGCGCGGG
CTTTGTGAAATGCGCGATTGATCATAACGGCCTGACCCCGGATGTGGAAATGGTGATTCGCGCGGCGGCG
CGCGCGCATCGCCGCACCGGCGTGCCGATTATTACCCATAGCCATGCGGGCACCAAAAGCGGCCTGGAAC
AGATTCGCATTTTTAAAGAAGAAGGCGTGGATCTGAACCGCGTGGTGATTGGCCATAGCGGCGATACCAC
CGATGTGGATTATCTGGAACAGATTGCGCGCCAGGGCGCGTTTATTGCGTTTGATCGCTTTGGCCTTCAG
GGCATGGTGGGCGCGCCGACCGATGAAGAACGCATTCGCAGCCTGAAAGCGATGCTGGATCGCGGCTATG
CGGATCGCATTATGCTGAGCCATGATTATTGCCCGACCATTGATTGGTATCCGCCGGAAGTGGTGCGCAG
CGCGGCGCCGAACTGGACCATGACCCATATCTTTGAACATGTGATTCCGGCGCTGCGCGAAGCGGGCGTG
ACCGAAGAACAGATTGATACCATTCTGGTGGATAACCCGCGCCGCCTGTTTGAAGGCTAACTGCAGGCGA
GCTCCGTCGACAAGCTTGCGGCCGCACTCGAGCACCACCACCACCACCACCACCACTAATTGATTAATAC
CTAGGCTGCTAAACAAAGCCCGAAAGGAAGCTGAGTTGGCTGCTGCCACCGCTGAGCAATAACTAGCATA
ACCCCTTGGGGCCTCTAAACGGGTCTTGAGGGGTTTTTTGCTGAAAGGAGGAACTATATCCGGATTGGCG
AATGGG
[124 nt withheld, positions 2457-2580]
C
[91 nt withheld, positions 2582-2672]
A
[49 nt withheld, positions 2674-2722]
CCTTTGACGTTGGAGTCCACGTTCTTT
[37 nt withheld, positions 2750-2786]
ACCCTATCTCGGTCTATTCTTTTGATTTATAAGGGATTTTGCCGATTTCGGCCTATTGGTTAAAAAATGA
GCTGATTTAACAAAAATTTAACGCGAATTTTAACAAAATATTAACGCTTACAATTTAGGTGGCACTTTTC
GGGGAAATGTGCGCGGAACCCCTATTTGTTTATTTTTCTAAATACATTCAAATATGTATCCGCTCATGAA
TTAATTCTTAGAAAAACTCATCGAGCATCAAATGAAACTGCAATTTATTCATATCAGGATTATCAATACC
ATATTTTTGAAAAAGCCGTTTCTGTAATGAAGGAGAAAACTCACCGAGGCAGTTCCATAGGATGGCAAGA
TCCTGGTATCGGTCTGCGATTCCGACTCGTCCAACATCAATACAACCTATTAATTTCCCCTCGTCAAAAA
TAAGGTTATCAAGTGAGAAATCACCATGAGTGACGACTGAATCCGGTGAGAATGGCAAAAGTTTATGCAT
TTCTTTCCAGACTTGTTCAACAGGCCAGCCATTACGCTCGTCATCAAAATCACTCGCATCAACCAAACCG
TTATTCATTCGTGATTGCGCCTGAGCGAGACGAAATACGCGATCGCTGTTAAAAGGACAATTACAAACAG
GAATCGAATGCAACCGGCGCAGGAACACTGCCAGCGCATCAACAATATTTTCACCTGAATCAGGATATTC
TTCTAATACCTGGAATGCTGTTTTCCCGGGGATCGCAGTGGTGAGTAACCATGCATCATCAGGAGTACGG
ATAAAATGCTTGATGGTCGGAAGAGGCATAAATTCCGTCAGCCAGTTTAGTCTGACCATCTCATCTGTAA
CATCATTGGCAACGCTACCTTTGCCATGTTTCAGAAACAACTCTGGCGCATCGGGCTTCCCATACAATCG
ATAGATTGTCGCACCTGATTGCCCGACATTATCGCGAGCCCATTTATACCCATATAAATCAGCATCCATG
TTGGAATTTAATCGCGGCCTAGAGCAAGACGTTTCCCGTTGAATATGGCTCATAACACCCCTTGTATTAC
TGTTTATGTAAGCAGACAGTTTTATTGTTCATGACCAAAATCCCTTAACGTGAGTTTTCGTTCCACTGAG
CGTCAGACCCCGTAGAAAAGATCAAAGGATCTTCTTGAGATCCTTTTTTTCTGCGCGTAATCTGCTGCTT
GCAAACAAAAAAACCACCGCTACCAGCGGTGGTTTGTTTGCCGGATCAAGAGCTACCAACTCTTTTTCCG
AAGGTAACTGGCTTCAGCAGAGCGCAGATACCAAATACTGTCCTTCTAGTGTAGCCGTAGTTAGGCCACC
ACTTCAAGAACTCTGTAGCACCGCCTACATACCTCGCTCTGCTAATCCTGTTACCAGTGGCTGCTGCCAG
TGGCGATAAGTCGTGTCTTACCGGGTTGGACTCAAGACGATAGTTACCGGATAAGGCGCAGCGGTCGGGC
TGAACGGGGGGTTCGTGCACACAGCCCAGCTTGGAGCGAACGACCTACACCGAACTGAGATACCTACAGC
GTGAGCTATGAGAAAGCGCCACGCTTCCCGAAGGGAGAAAGGCGGACAGGTATCCGGTAAGCGGCAGGGT
CGGAACAGGAGAGCGCACGAGGGAGCTTCCAGGGGGAAACGCCTGGTATCTTTATAGTCCTGTCGGGTTT
CGCCACCTCTGACTTGAGCGTCGATTTTTGTGATGCTCGTCAGGGGGGCGGAGCCTATGGAAAAACGCCA
GCAACGCGGCCTTTTTACGGTTCCTGGCCTTTTGCTGGCCTTTTGCTCACATGTTCTTTCCTGCGTTATC
CCCTGATTCTGTGGATAACCGTATTACCGCCTTTGAGTGAGCTGATACCGCTCGCCGCAGCCGAACGACC
GAGCGCAGCGAGTCAGTGAGCGAGGAAGCGGAAGAGCGCCTGATGCGGTATTTTCTCCTTACGCATCTGT
GCGGTATTTCACACCGCAATGGTGCACTCTCAGTACAATCTGCTCTGATGCCGCATAGTTAAGCCAGTAT
ACACTCCGCTATCGCTACGTGACTGGGTCATGGCTGCGCCCCGACACCCGCCAACACCCGCTGACGCGCC
CTGACGGGCTTGTCTGCTCCCGGCATCCGCTTACAGACAAGCTGTGACCGTCTCCGGGAGCTGCATGTGT
CAGAGGTTTTCACCGTCATCACCGAAACGCGCGAGGCAGCTGCGGTAAAGCTCATCAGCGTGGTCGTGAA
GCGATTCACAGATGTCTGCCTGTTCATCCGCGTCCAGCTCGTTGAGTTTCTCCAGAAGCGTTAATGTCTG
GCTTCTGATAAAGCGGGCCATGTTAAGGGCGGTTTTTTCCTGTTTGGTCACTGATGCCTCCGTGTAAGGG
GGATTTCTGTTCATGGGGGTAATGATACCGATGAAACGAGAGAGGATGCTCACGATACGGGTTACTGATG
ATGAACATGCCCGGTTACTGGAACGTTGTGAGGGTAAACAACTGGCGGTATGGATGCGGCGGGACCAGAG
AAAAATCACTCAGGGTCAATGCCAGCGCTTCGTTAATACAGATGTAGGTGTTCCACAGGGTAGCCAGCAG
CATCCTGCGATGCAGATCCGGAACATAATGGTGCAGGGCGCTGACTTCCGCGTTTCCAGACTTTACGAAA
CACGGAAACCGAAGACCATTCATGTTGTTGCTCAGGTCGCAGACGTTTTGCAGCAGCAGTCGCTTCACGT
TCGCTCGCGTATCGGTGATTCATTCTGCTAACCAGTAAGGCAACCCCGCCAGCCTAGCCGGGTCCTCAAC
GACAGGAGCACGATCATGCTAGTCATGCCCCGCGCCCACCGGAAGGAGCTGACTGGGTTGAAGGCTCTCA
AGGGCATCGGTCGAGATCCCGGTGCCTAATGAGTGAGCTAACTTACATTAATTGCGTTGTGCTCACTGCC
CGCTTTCCAGTCGGGAAACCTGTCGTGCCAGCTGCATTAATGAATCGGCCAACGCGCGGGGAGAGGCGGT
TTGCGTATTGGGCGCCAGGGTGGTTTTTCTTTTCACCAGTGAGACGGGCAACAGCTGATTGCCCTTCACC
GCCTGGCCCTGAGAGAGTTGCAGCAAGCGGTCCACGCTGGTTTGCCCCAGCAGGCGAAAATCCTGTTTGA
TGGTGGTTAACGGCGGGATATAACATGAGCTGTCTTCGGTATCGTCGTATCCCACTACCGAGATGTCCGC
ACCAACGCGCAGCCCGGACTCGGTAATGGCGCGCATTGCGCCCAGCGCCATCTGATCGTTGGCAACCAGC
ATCGCAGTGGGAACGATGCCCTCATTCAGCATTTGCATGGTTTGTTGAAAACCGGACATGGCACTCCAGT
CGCCTTCCCGTTCCGCTATCGGCTGAATTTGATTGCGAGTGAGATATTTATGCCAGCCAGCCAGACGCAG
ACGCGCCGAGACAGAACTTAATGGGCCCGCTAACAGCGCGATTTGCTGGTGACCCAATGCGACCAGATGC
TCCACGCCCAGTCGCGTACCGTCTTCATGGGAGAAAATAATACTGTTGATGGGTGTCTGGTCAGAGACAT
CAAGAAATAACGCCGGAACATTAGTGCAGGCAGCTTCCACAGCAATGGCATCCTGGTCATCCAGCGGATA
GTTAATGATCAGCCCACTGACGCGTTGCGCGAGAAGATTGTGCACCGCCGCTTTACAGGCTTCGACGCCG
CTTCGTTCTACCATCGACACCACCACGCTGGCACCCAGTTGATCGGCGCGAGATTTAATCGCCGCGACAA
TTTGCGACGGCGCGTGCAGGGCCAGACTGGAGGTGGCAACGCCAATCAGCAACGACTGTTTGCCCGCCAG
TTGTTGTGCCACGCGGTTGGGAATGTAATTCAGCTCCGCCATCGCCGCTTCCACTTTTTCCCGCGTTTTC
GCAGAAACGTGGCTGGCCTGGTTCACCACGCGGGAAACGGTCTGATAAGAGACACCGGCATACTCTGCGA
CATCGTATAACGTTACTGGTTTCACATTCACCACCCTGAATTGACTCTCTTCCGGGCGCTATCATGCCAT
ACCGCGAAAGGTTTTGCGCCATTCGATGGTGTCCTGGATCTCGACGCTCTCCCTTATGCGACTCCTGCAT
TAGGAAGCAGCCCAGTAGTAGGTTGAGGCCGTTGAGCACCGCCGCCGCAAGGAATGGTGCATGCAAGGAG
ATGGCGCCCAACAGTCCCCCGGCCACGGGGCCTGCCACCATACCCACGCCGAAACAAGCGCTCATGAGCC
CGAAGTGGCGAGCCCGATCTTCCCCATCGGTGATGTCGGCGATATAGGCGCCAGCAACCGCACCTGTGGC
GCCGGTGATGCCGGCCACGATGCGTCCGGCGTAGAGGATCGAGATCGATCTCGATCCCGCGAAAT
